Addgene plasmid #65386: GFP-GCN5
Purpose: GFP-tagged BRD protein, which can be used to be expressed in mammalian cells.
Depositing lab: Kyle Miller. Depositing organization: University of Texas at Austin. Publication: Screen identifies bromodomain protein ZMYND8 in chromatin recognition of transcription-associated DNA damage that promotes homologous recombination. Gong F, Chiu LY, Cox B, Aymard F, Clouaire T, Leung JW, Cammarata M, Perez M, Agarwal P, Brodbelt JS, Legube G, Miller KM. Genes Dev. 2015 Jan 15;29(2):197-211. doi: 10.1101/gad.252189.114. PubMed 25593309.
Backbone
  Vector backbone: pcDNA6.2/N-EmGFP-DEST
  Backbone manufacturer: invitrogen
  Backbone size w/o insert (bp): 5847
  Vector type: Mammalian Expression
  Selectable markers: Blasticidin
Growth in bacteria
  Bacterial resistance: Ampicillin, 100 μg/mL
  Growth temperature: 37°C
  Growth strain: DH5alpha
  Copy number: High Copy
Gene/Insert
  Gene/Insert name: GCN5 (alt name: KAT2A)
  Species: H. sapiens (human)
  Insert size (bp): 2511
  Mutation: none
  Entrez Gene: KAT2A (a.k.a. GCN5, GCN5L2, PCAF-b, hGCN5)
  Promoter: CMV
  Tag / fusion protein: EmGFP (N terminal on backbone); V5 (C terminal on backbone)
  Cloning method: Gateway Cloning
  Sequencing primers: 5′ EGFP_C_primer; 3′ TK polyA reverse primer
Terms and licenses: Academic/Nonprofit Terms; Industry Terms: Not Available to Industry
Depositor comments: Gene Source: Harvard PlasmID HsCD00338147
How to cite: GFP-GCN5 was a gift from Kyle Miller (Addgene plasmid # 65386 ; http://n2t.net/addgene:65386 ; RRID:Addgene_65386)
