[The description below was written by a language model from this plasmid's Addgene catalogue record and pLannotate feature annotations shown in this document.]
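Description:
GFP-GCN5 is a mammalian expression plasmid built on the Invitrogen Gateway destination vector pcDNA6.2/N-EmGFP-DEST, carrying the human histone acetyltransferase and bromodomain protein GCN5 (KAT2A) without recorded mutations. The sequenced plasmid is about 8.4 kb. It is maintained in E. coli through a high-copy ColE1/pUC-type origin with ampicillin resistance (β-lactamase), and it also carries an f1 origin. For selection in mammalian cells, an SV40 early promoter drives the blasticidin S deaminase gene, followed by an SV40 polyadenylation signal; an EM7 bacterial promoter sits upstream of the same gene. The short bleomycin-resistance, lacI, bGH poly(A) and bom fragments in the annotation appear to be backbone remnants rather than functional elements.

The expression cassette uses the CMV immediate early enhancer and promoter to drive an Emerald GFP (EmGFP) coding sequence, followed by an attB1 site, the KAT2A open reading frame, an attB2 site, a V5 epitope sequence and the HSV thymidine kinase polyadenylation signal. The attB sites are the scars of Gateway recombination, consistent with the recorded cloning method. This yields GCN5 fused at its N terminus to EmGFP. The catalogue lists V5 as a C-terminal tag on the backbone, but the record does not state whether the insert lacks a stop codon, so V5 read-through cannot be confirmed. The annotation marks KAT2A as a fragment of roughly 2.3 kb, somewhat shorter than the stated 2.5 kb insert, which may reflect only partial matching to the reference protein.

The stated purpose is expression of a GFP-tagged bromodomain protein in mammalian cells. The associated publication describes a screen of bromodomain proteins in chromatin responses to DNA damage.
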