Features (pLannotate 1.2.2; 24 found; start..end, strand, type, name):
    105..484     +  enhancer       CMV enhancer: human cytomegalovirus immediate early enhancer
    485..688     +  promoter       CMV promoter: human cytomegalovirus (CMV) immediate early promoter
    813..1529    +  CDS            Emerald: Emerald is a basic (constitutively fluorescent) green fluorescent protein published in 1998, derived from Aequorea victoria. It is reported to be a very rapidly-maturing weak dimer.
   1545..1569    +  protein_bind   attB1: mutant version of attB; recombination site for the Gateway® BP reaction BP Clonase™
   1788..4082    +  CDS            KAT2A (fragment): KAT2A_HUMAN - Also known as GCN5 From Homo sapiens (Human).
   4084..4108    -  protein_bind   attB2: mutant version of attB; recombination site for the Gateway® BP reaction BP Clonase™
   4119..4157    +  CDS            V5 tag (fragment): epitope tag from simian virus 5
   4241..4289    +  polyA_signal   HSV TK poly(A) signal: herpes simplex virus thymidine kinase polyadenylation signal (Cole and Stacy, 1985)
   4380..4396    -  polyA_signal   bGH poly(A) signal (fragment): bovine growth hormone polyadenylation signal
   4491..4919    +  rep_origin     f1 ori (sequence partly withheld): f1 bacteriophage origin of replication; arrow indicates direction of (+) strand synthesis
   4933..5262    +  promoter       SV40 promoter: SV40 enhancer and early promoter
   5310..5357    +  promoter       EM7 promoter: synthetic bacterial promoter&nbsp
   5376..5774    +  CDS            BSD: blasticidin S deaminase; Aspergillus terreus BSD; confers resistance to blasticidin
   5775..5802    +  CDS            BleoR (fragment): antibiotic-binding protein; Sh ble from Streptoalloteichus hindustanus; confers resistance to bleomycin, phleomycin, and Zeocin™
   5812..5937    +  CDS            ble (fragment): BLE_KLEPN - Experimental evidence at protein level: Swiss-Prot protein existence level 1. Binding protein with a strong affinity to the bleomycin family of antibiotics. Binds to CL990; an antimitotic-antibiotic compound. From Klebsiella pneumoniae.
   5932..6053    +  polyA_signal   SV40 poly(A) signal: SV40 polyadenylation signal
   6126..6142    -  protein_bind   lac operator: The lac repressor binds to the lac operator to inhibit transcription in E. coli. This inhibition can be relieved by adding lactose or isopropyl-β-D-thiogalactopyranoside (IPTG). lac repressor encoded by lacI
   6150..6180    -  promoter       lac promoter: promoter for the E. coli lac operon
   6195..6216    -  protein_bind   CAP binding site: CAP binding activates transcription in the presence of cAMP. E. coli catabolite activator protein
   6229..6321    -  CDS            lacI (fragment): lac repressor; lacI; The lac repressor binds to the lac operator to inhibit transcription in E. coli. This inhibition can be relieved by adding lactose or isopropyl-β-D-thiogalactopyranoside (IPTG).
   6504..7092    -  rep_origin     ori: high-copy-number ColE1/pMB1/pBR322/pUC origin of replication
   7263..8123    -  CDS            AmpR: β-lactamase; bla; confers resistance to ampicillin, carbenicillin, and related antibiotics
   8124..8228    -  promoter       AmpR promoter: bla
   8287..8339    -  misc_feature   bom (fragment): basis of mobility region from pBR322
>Addgene plasmid #65386 | GFP-GCN5 | addgene full sequence | sequence record 159425 | Addgene NGS Result
TTAAGCTACAACAAGGCAAGGCTTGACCGACAATTGCATGAAGAATCTGCTTAGGGTTAGGCGTTTTGCG
CTGCTTCGCGATGTACGGGCCAGATATACGCGTTGACATTGATTATTGACTAGTTATTAATAGTAATCAA
TTACGGGGTCATTAGTTCATAGCCCATATATGGAGTTCCGCGTTACATAACTTACGGTAAATGGCCCGCC
TGGCTGACCGCCCAACGACCCCCGCCCATTGACGTCAATAATGACGTATGTTCCCATAGTAACGCCAATA
GGGACTTTCCATTGACGTCAATGGGTGGAGTATTTACGGTAAACTGCCCACTTGGCAGTACATCAAGTGT
ATCATATGCCAAGTACGCCCCCTATTGACGTCAATGACGGTAAATGGCCCGCCTGGCATTATGCCCAGTA
CATGACCTTATGGGACTTTCCTACTTGGCAGTACATCTACGTATTAGTCATCGCTATTACCATGGTGATG
CGGTTTTGGCAGTACATCAATGGGCGTGGATAGCGGTTTGACTCACGGGGATTTCCAAGTCTCCACCCCA
TTGACGTCAATGGGAGTTTGTTTTGGCACCAAAATCAACGGGACTTTCCAAAATGTCGTAACAACTCCGC
CCCATTGACGCAAATGGGCGGTAGGCGTGTACGGTGGGAGGTCTATATAAGCAGAGCTCGTTTAGTGAAC
CGTCAGATCGCCTGGAGACGCCATCCACGCTGTTTTGACCTCCATAGAAGACACCGGGACCGATCCAGCC
TCCGGACTCTAGAGGATCCCTACCGGTGATATCCTCGAGACCATGGTGAGCAAGGGCGAGGAGCTGTTCA
CCGGGGTGGTGCCCATCCTGGTCGAGCTGGACGGCGACGTAAACGGCCACAAGTTCAGCGTGTCCGGCGA
GGGCGAGGGCGATGCCACCTACGGCAAGCTGACCCTGAAGTTCATCTGCACCACCGGCAAGCTGCCCGTG
CCCTGGCCCACCCTCGTGACCACCTTCACCTACGGCGTGCAGTGCTTCGCCCGCTACCCCGACCACATGA
AGCAGCACGACTTCTTCAAGTCCGCCATGCCCGAAGGCTACGTCCAGGAGCGCACCATCTTCTTCAAGGA
CGACGGCAACTACAAGACCCGCGCCGAGGTGAAGTTCGAGGGCGACACCCTGGTGAACCGCATCGAGCTG
AAGGGCATCGACTTCAAGGAGGACGGCAACATCCTGGGGCACAAGCTGGAGTACAACTACAACAGCCACA
AGGTCTATATCACCGCCGACAAGCAGAAGAACGGCATCAAGGTGAACTTCAAGACCCGCCACAACATCGA
GGACGGCAGCGTGCAGCTCGCCGACCACTACCAGCAGAACACCCCCATCGGCGACGGCCCCGTGCTGCTG
CCCGACAACCACTACCTGAGCACCCAGTCCGCCCTGAGCAAAGACCCCAACGAGAAGCGCGATCACATGG
TCCTGCTGGAGTTCGTGACCGCCGCCGGGATCACTCTCGGCATGGACGAGCTGTACAAGGGCTCGAGCCC
ATCAACAAGTTTGTACAAAAAAGCAGGCTTCATGGCGGAACCTTCCCAGGCCCCGACCCCGGCCCCGGCT
GCGCAGCCCCGGCCCCTTCAGTCCCCAGCCCCTGCCCCAACTCCGACTCCTGCACCCAGCCCGGCTTCAG
CCCCGATTCCGACTCCCACCCCGGCACCAGCCCCTGCCCCAGCTGCAGCCCCAGCCGGCAGCACAGGGAC
TGGGGGGCCCGGGGTAGGAAGTGGGGGGGCCGGGAGCGGGGGGGATCCGGCTCGACCTGGCCTGAGCCAG
CAGCAGCGCGCCAGTCAGAGGAAGGCGCAAGTCCGGGGGCTGCCGCGCGCCAAGAAGCTTGAGAAGCTAG
GGGTCTTCTCGGCTTGCAAGGCCAATGAAACCTGTAAGTGTAATGGCTGGAAAAACCCCAAGCCCCCCAC
TGCACCCCGCATGGATCTGCAGCAGCCAGCTGCCAACCTGAGTGAGCTGTGCCGCAGTTGTGAGCACCCC
TTGGCTGACCACGTATCCCACTTGGAGAATGTGTCAGAGGATGAGATAAACCGACTGCTGGGGATGGTGG
TGGATGTGGAGAATCTCTTCATGTCTGTTCACAAGGAAGAGGACACAGACACCAAGCAGGTCTATTTCTA
CCTCTTCAAGCTACTGCGGAAATGCATCCTGCAGATGACCCGGCCTGTGGTGGAGGGGTCCCTGGGCAGC
CCTCCATTTGAGAAACCTAATATTGAGCAGGGTGTGCTGAACTTTGTGCAGTACAAGTTTAGTCACCTGG
CTCCCCGGGAGCGGCAGACGATGTTCGAGCTCTCAAAGATGTTCTTGCTCTGCCTTAACTACTGGAAGCT
TGAGACACCTGCCCAGTTTCGGCAGAGGTCTCAGGCTGAGGACGTGGCTACCTACAAGGTCAATTACACC
AGATGGCTCTGTTACTGCCACGTGCCCCAGAGCTGTGATAGCCTCCCCCGCTACGAAACCACTCATGTCT
TTGGGCGAAGCCTTCTCCGGTCCATTTTCACCGTTACCCGCCGGCAGCTGCTGGAAAAGTTCCGAGTGGA
GAAGGACAAATTGGTGCCCGAGAAGAGGACCCTCATCCTCACTCACTTCCCCAAATTCCTGTCCATGCTG
GAGGAGGAGATCTATGGGGCAAACTCTCCAATCTGGGAGTCAGGCTTCACCATGCCACCCTCAGAGGGGA
CACAGCTGGTTCCCCGGCCAGCTTCAGTCAGTGCAGCGGTTGTTCCCAGCACCCCCATCTTCAGCCCCAG
CATGGGTGGGGGCAGCAACAGCTCCCTGAGTCTGGATTCTGCAGGGGCCGAGCCTATGCCAGGCGAGAAG
AGGACGCTCCCAGAGAACCTGACCCTGGAGGATGCCAAGCGGCTCCGTGTGATGGGTGACATCCCCATGG
AGCTGGTCAATGAGGTCATGCTGACCATCACTGACCCTGCTGCCATGCTGGGGCCTGAGACGAGCCTGCT
TTCGGCCAATGCGGCCCGGGATGAGACAGCCCGCCTGGAGGAGCGCCGCGGCATCATCGAGTTCCATGTC
ATCGGCAACTCACTGACGCCCAAGGCCAACCGGCGGGTGTTGCTGTGGCTCGTGGGGCTGCAGAATGTCT
TTTCCCACCAGCTGCCGCGCATGCCTAAGGAGTATATCGCCCGCCTCGTCTTTGACCCGAAGCACAAGAC
TCTGGCCTTGATCAAGGATGGGCGGGTCATCGGTGGCATCTGCTTCCGCATGTTTCCCACCCAGGGCTTC
ACGGAGATTGTCTTCTGTGCTGTCACCTCGAATGAGCAGGTCAAGGGTTATGGGACCCACCTGATGAACC
ACCTGAAGGAGTATCACATCAAGCACAACATTCTCTACTTCCTCACCTACGCCGACGAGTACGCCATCGG
CTACTTCAAAAAGCAGGGTTTCTCCAAGGACATCAAGGTGCCCAAGAGCCGCTACCTGGGCTACATCAAG
GACTACGAGGGAGCGACGCTGATGGAGTGTGAGCTGAATCCCCGCATCCCCTACACGGAGCTGTCCCACA
TCATCAAGAAGCAGAAAGAGATCATCAAGAAGCTGATTGAGCGCAAACAGGCCCAGATCCGCAAGGTCTA
CCCGGGGCTCAGCTGCTTCAAGGAGGGCGTGAGGCAGATCCCTGTGGAGAGCGTTCCTGGCATTCGAGAG
ACAGGCTGGAAGCCATTGGGGAAGGAGAAGGGGAAGGAGCTGAAGGACCCCGACCAGCTCTACACAACCC
TCAAAAACCTGCTGGCCCAAATCAAGTCTCACCCCAGTGCCTGGCCCTTCATGGAGCCTGTGAAGAAGTC
GGAGGCCCCTGACTACTACGAGGTCATCCGCTTCCCCATTGACCTGAAGACCATGACTGAGCGGCTGCGA
AGCCGCTACTACGTGACCCGGAAGCTCTTTGTGGCCGACCTGCAGCGGGTCATCGCCAACTGTCGCGAGT
ACAACCCCCCGGACAGCGAGTACTGCCGCTGTGCCAGCGCCCTGGAGAAGTTCTTCTACTTCAAGCTCAA
GGAGGGAGGCCTCATTGACAAGGACCCAGCTTTCTTGTACAAAGTGGTTGATAACGGGAAGCCTATCCCT
AACCCTCTCCTCGGTCTCGATTCTACGCGTACCGGTTAGTAATGAGTTTAAACGGGGGAGGCTAACTGAA
ACACGGAAGGAGACAATACCGGAAGGAACCCGCGCTATGACGGCAATAAAAAGACAGAATAAAACGCACG
GGTGTTGGGTCGTTTGTTCATAAACGCGGGGTTCGGTCCCAGGGCTGGCACTCTGTCGATACCCCACCGA
GACCCCATTGGGGCCAATACGCCCGCGTTTCTTCCTTTTCCCCACCCCACCCCCCAAGTTCGGGTGAAGG
CCCAGGGCTCGCAGCCAACGTCGGGGCGGCAGGCCCTGCCATAGCAGATCTGCGCAGCTGGGGCTCTAGG
GGGTATCCCC
[124 nt withheld, positions 4491-4614]
C
[91 nt withheld, positions 4616-4706]
A
[49 nt withheld, positions 4708-4756]
CCTTTGACGTTGGAGTCCACGTTCTTT
[37 nt withheld, positions 4784-4820]
ACCCTATCTCGGTCTATTCTTTTGATTTATAAGGGATTTTGCCGATTTCGGCCTATTGGTTAAAAAATGA
GCTGATTTAACAAAAATTTAACGCGAATTAATTCTGTGGAATGTGTGTCAGTTAGGGTGTGGAAAGTCCC
CAGGCTCCCCAGCAGGCAGAAGTATGCAAAGCATGCATCTCAATTAGTCAGCAACCAGGTGTGGAAAGTC
CCCAGGCTCCCCAGCAGGCAGAAGTATGCAAAGCATGCATCTCAATTAGTCAGCAACCATAGTCCCGCCC
CTAACTCCGCCCATCCCGCCCCTAACTCCGCCCAGTTCCGCCCATTCTCCGCCCCATGGCTGACTAATTT
TTTTTATTTATGCAGAGGCCGAGGCCGCCTCTGCCTCTGAGCTATTCCAGAAGTAGTGAGGAGGCTTTTT
TGGAGGCCTAGGCTTTTGCAAAAAGCTCCCGGGAGCTTGTATATCCATTTTCGGATCTGATCAGCACGTG
TTGACAATTAATCATCGGCATAGTATATCGGCATAGTATAATACGACAAGGTGAGGAACTAAACCATGGC
CAAGCCTTTGTCTCAAGAAGAATCCACCCTCATTGAAAGAGCAACGGCTACAATCAACAGCATCCCCATC
TCTGAAGACTACAGCGTCGCCAGCGCAGCTCTCTCTAGCGACGGCCGCATCTTCACTGGTGTCAATGTAT
ATCATTTTACTGGGGGACCTTGTGCAGAACTCGTGGTGCTGGGCACTGCTGCTGCTGCGGCAGCTGGCAA
CCTGACTTGTATCGTCGCGATCGGAAATGAGAACAGGGGCATCTTGAGCCCCTGCGGACGGTGCCGACAG
GTGCTTCTCGATCTGCATCCTGGGATCAAAGCCATAGTGAAGGACAGTGATGGACAGCCGACGGCAGTTG
GGATTCGTGAATTGCTGCCCTCTGGTTATGTGTGGGAGGGCTAAGCACTTCGTGGCCGAGGAGCAGGACT
GACACGTGCTACGAGATTTCGATTCCACCGCCGCCTTCTATGAAAGGTTGGGCTTCGGAATCGTTTTCCG
GGACGCCGGCTGGATGATCCTCCAGCGCGGGGATCTCATGCTGGAGTTCTTCGCCCACCCCAACTTGTTT
ATTGCAGCTTATAATGGTTACAAATAAAGCAATAGCATCACAAATTTCACAAATAAAGCATTTTTTTCAC
TGCATTCTAGTTGTGGTTTGTCCAAACTCATCAATGTATCTTATCATGTCTGTATACCGTCGACCTCTAG
CTAGAGCTTGGCGTAATCATGGTCATAGCTGTTTCCTGTGTGAAATTGTTATCCGCTCACAATTCCACAC
AACATACGAGCCGGAAGCATAAAGTGTAAAGCCTGGGGTGCCTAATGAGTGAGCTAACTCACATTAATTG
CGTTGCGCTCACTGCCCGCTTTCCAGTCGGGAAACCTGTCGTGCCAGCTGCATTAATGAATCGGCCAACG
CGCGGGGAGAGGCGGTTTGCGTATTGGGCGCTCTTCCGCTTCCTCGCTCACTGACTCGCTGCGCTCGGTC
GTTCGGCTGCGGCGAGCGGTATCAGCTCACTCAAAGGCGGTAATACGGTTATCCACAGAATCAGGGGATA
ACGCAGGAAAGAACATGTGAGCAAAAGGCCAGCAAAAGGCCAGGAACCGTAAAAAGGCCGCGTTGCTGGC
GTTTTTCCATAGGCTCCGCCCCCCTGACGAGCATCACAAAAATCGACGCTCAAGTCAGAGGTGGCGAAAC
CCGACAGGACTATAAAGATACCAGGCGTTTCCCCCTGGAAGCTCCCTCGTGCGCTCTCCTGTTCCGACCC
TGCCGCTTACCGGATACCTGTCCGCCTTTCTCCCTTCGGGAAGCGTGGCGCTTTCTCATAGCTCACGCTG
TAGGTATCTCAGTTCGGTGTAGGTCGTTCGCTCCAAGCTGGGCTGTGTGCACGAACCCCCCGTTCAGCCC
GACCGCTGCGCCTTATCCGGTAACTATCGTCTTGAGTCCAACCCGGTAAGACACGACTTATCGCCACTGG
CAGCAGCCACTGGTAACAGGATTAGCAGAGCGAGGTATGTAGGCGGTGCTACAGAGTTCTTGAAGTGGTG
GCCTAACTACGGCTACACTAGAAGAACAGTATTTGGTATCTGCGCTCTGCTGAAGCCAGTTACCTTCGGA
AAAAGAGTTGGTAGCTCTTGATCCGGCAAACAAACCACCGCTGGTAGCGGTGGTTTTTTTGTTTGCAAGC
AGCAGATTACGCGCAGAAAAAAAGGATCTCAAGAAGATCCTTTGATCTTTTCTACGGGGTCTGACGCTCA
GTGGAACGAAAACTCACGTTAAGGGATTTTGGTCATGAGATTATCAAAAAGGATCTTCACCTAGATCCTT
TTAAATTAAAAATGAAGTTTTAAATCAATCTAAAGTATATATGAGTAAACTTGGTCTGACAGTTACCAAT
GCTTAATCAGTGAGGCACCTATCTCAGCGATCTGTCTATTTCGTTCATCCATAGTTGCCTGACTCCCCGT
CGTGTAGATAACTACGATACGGGAGGGCTTACCATCTGGCCCCAGTGCTGCAATGATACCGCGAGACCCA
CGCTCACCGGCTCCAGATTTATCAGCAATAAACCAGCCAGCCGGAAGGGCCGAGCGCAGAAGTGGTCCTG
CAACTTTATCCGCCTCCATCCAGTCTATTAATTGTTGCCGGGAAGCTAGAGTAAGTAGTTCGCCAGTTAA
TAGTTTGCGCAACGTTGTTGCCATTGCTACAGGCATCGTGGTGTCACGCTCGTCGTTTGGTATGGCTTCA
TTCAGCTCCGGTTCCCAACGATCAAGGCGAGTTACATGATCCCCCATGTTGTGCAAAAAAGCGGTTAGCT
CCTTCGGTCCTCCGATCGTTGTCAGAAGTAAGTTGGCCGCAGTGTTATCACTCATGGTTATGGCAGCACT
GCATAATTCTCTTACTGTCATGCCATCCGTAAGATGCTTTTCTGTGACTGGTGAGTACTCAACCAAGTCA
TTCTGAGAATAGTGTATGCGGCGACCGAGTTGCTCTTGCCCGGCGTCAATACGGGATAATACCGCGCCAC
ATAGCAGAACTTTAAAAGTGCTCATCATTGGAAAACGTTCTTCGGGGCGAAAACTCTCAAGGATCTTACC
GCTGTTGAGATCCAGTTCGATGTAACCCACTCGTGCACCCAACTGATCTTCAGCATCTTTTACTTTCACC
AGCGTTTCTGGGTGAGCAAAAACAGGAAGGCAAAATGCCGCAAAAAAGGGAATAAGGGCGACACGGAAAT
GTTGAATACTCATACTCTTCCTTTTTCAATATTATTGAAGCATTTATCAGGGTTATTGTCTCATGAGCGG
ATACATATTTGAATGTATTTAGAAAAATAAACAAATAGGGGTTCCGCGCACATTTCCCCGAAAAGTGCCA
CCTGACGTCGACGGATCGGGAGATCTCCCGATCCCCTATGGTGCACTCTCAGTACAATCTGCTCTGATGC
CGCATAGTTAAGCCAGTATCTGCTCCCTGCTTGTGTGTTGGAGGTCGCTGAGTAGTGCGCGAGCAAAAT
