>Addgene plasmid #65386 | GFP-GCN5 | addgene partial sequence | sequence record 112325 | EGFP-C 5'-CATGGTCCTGCTGGAGTTCGTG-3'
GGGCTCGAGCCCATCAACAAGTTTGTACAAAAAAGCAGGCTTCATGGCGGAACCTTCCCAGGCCCCGACC
CCGGCCCCGGCTGCGCAGCCCCGGCCCCTTCAGTCCCCAGCCCCTGCCCCAACTCCGACTCCTGCACCCA
GCCCGGCTTCAGCCCCGATTCCGACTCCCACCCCGGCACCAGCCCCTGCCCCAGCTGCAGCCCCAGCCGG
CAGCACAGGGACTGGGGGGCCCGGGGTAGGAAGTGGGGGGGCCGGGAGCGGGGGGGATCCGGCTCGACCT
GGCCTGAGCCAGCAGCAGCGCGCCAGTCAGAGGAAGGCGCAAGTCCGGGGGCTGCCGCGCGCCAAGAAGC
TTGAGAAGCTAGGGGTCTTCTCGGCTTGCAAGGCCAATGAAACCTGTAAGTGTAATGGCTGGAAAAACCC
CAAGCCCCCCACTGCACCCCGCATGGATCTGCAGCAGCCAGCTGCCAACCTGAGTGAGCTGTGCCGCAGT
TGTGAGCACCCCTTGGCTGACCACGTATCCCACTTGGAGAATGTGTCAGAGGATGAGATAAACCGACTGC
TGGGGATGGTGGTGGATGTGGAGAATCTCTTCATGTCTGTTCACAAGGAAGAGGACACAGACACCAAGCA
GGTCTATTTCTACCTCTTCAAGCTACTGCGGAAATGCATCCTGCAGATGACCCGGCCTGTGGTGGA
