>Addgene plasmid #65386 | GFP-GCN5 | addgene partial sequence | sequence record 112326 | TK-pA-R 5'-ttgtctccttccgtgtttca-3'
CTACCGGTACGCGTAGAATCGAGACCGAGGAGAGGGTTAGGGATAGGCTTCCCGTTATCAACCACTTTGT
ACAAGAAAGCTGGGTCCTTGTCAATGAGGCCTCCCTCCTTGAGCTTGAAGTAGAAGAACTTCTCCAGGGC
GCTGGCACAGCGGCAGTACTCGCTGTCCGGGGGGTTGTACTCGCGACAGTTGGCGATGACCCGCTGCAGG
TCGGCCACAAAGAGCTTCCGGGTCACGTAGTAGCGGCTTCGCAGCCGCTCAGTCATGGTCTTCAGGTCAA
TGGGGAAGCGGATGACCTCGTAGTAGTCAGGGGCCTCCGACTTCTTCACAGGCTCCATGAAGGGCCAGGC
ACTGGGGTGAGACTTGATTTGGGCCAGCAGGTTTTTGAGGGTTGTGTAGAGCTGGTCGGGGTCCTTCAGC
TCCTTCCCCTTCTCCTTCCCCAATGGCTTCCAGCCTGTCTCTCGAATGCCAGGAACGCTCTCCACAGGGA
TCTGCCTCACGCCCTCCTTGAAGCAGCTGAGCCCCGGGTAGACCTTGCGGATCTGGGCCTGTTTGCGCTC
AATCAGCTTCTTGATGATCTCTTTCTGCTTCTTGATGATGTGGGACAGCTCCGTGTAGGGGATGCGGGGA
TTCAGCTCACACTCCATCAGCGTCGCTCCCTCGTAGTCCTTGATGTAGCCCAGGTAGCGGCTCTTGGGCA
CCTTGATGTCCTTGGAG
